>Addgene plasmid #183923 | NLS-dCas9-HA-NLS-GFP-VP16 | addgene full sequence | sequence record 364153 | Addgene NGS Result
TCTTTCCTGCGTTATCCCCTGATTCTGTGGATAACCGTATTACCGCCATGCATTAGTTATTAATAGTAAT
CAATTACTGGGTCATTAGTTCATAGCCCATATATGGAGTTCCGCGTTACATAACTTACGGTAAATGGCCC
GCCTGGCTGACCGCCCAACGACCCCCGCCCATTGACGTCAATAATGACGTATGTTCCCATAGTAACGCCA
ATAGGGACTTTCCATTGACGTCAATGGGTGGAGTATTTACGGTAAACTGCCCACTTGGCAGTACATCAAG
TGTATCATATGCCAAGTACGCCCCCTATTGACGTCAATGACGGTAAATGGCCCGCCTGGCATTATGCCCA
GTACATGACCTTATGGGACTTTCCTACTTGGCAGTACATCTACGTATTAGTCATCGCTATTACCATGGTG
ATGCGGTTTTGGCAGTACATCAATGGGCGTGGATAGCGGTTTGACTCACGGGGATTTCCAAGTCTCCACC
CCATTGACGTCAATGGGAGTTTGTTTTGGCACCAAAATCAACGGGACTTTCCAAAATGTCGTAACAACTC
CGCCCCATTGACGCAAATGGGCGGTAGGCGTGTACGGTGGGAGGTCTATATAAGCAGAGCTGGTTTAGTG
AACCGTCAGATCCGCTAGCGCTACCGGACTCAGATCTCGAGGCCACCATGCCCAAGAAGAAGCGCAAGGT
GGGACGCGTCTGCAGGATATCAAGCTTGCGGTACCGCGGGCCCGGGATCGCCACCATGGACAAGAAGTAC
AGCATCGGCCTGGCCATCGGCACCAACTCTGTGGGCTGGGCCGTGATCACCGACGAGTACAAGGTGCCCA
GCAAGAAATTCAAGGTGCTGGGCAACACCGACCGGCACAGCATCAAGAAGAACCTGATCGGCGCCCTGCT
GTTCGACAGCGGAGAAACAGCCGAGGCCACCCGGCTGAAGAGAACCGCCAGAAGAAGATACACCAGACGG
AAGAACCGGATCTGCTATCTGCAAGAGATCTTCAGCAACGAGATGGCCAAGGTGGACGACAGCTTCTTCC
ACAGACTGGAAGAGTCCTTCCTGGTGGAAGAGGATAAGAAGCACGAGCGGCACCCCATCTTCGGCAACAT
CGTGGACGAGGTGGCCTACCACGAGAAGTACCCCACCATCTACCACCTGAGAAAGAAACTGGTGGACAGC
ACCGACAAGGCCGACCTGCGGCTGATCTATCTGGCCCTGGCCCACATGATCAAGTTCCGGGGCCACTTCC
TGATCGAGGGCGACCTGAACCCCGACAACAGCGACGTGGACAAGCTGTTCATCCAGCTGGTGCAGACCTA
CAACCAGCTGTTCGAGGAAAACCCCATCAACGCCAGCGGCGTGGACGCCAAGGCCATCCTGTCTGCCAGA
CTGAGCAAGAGCAGACGGCTGGAAAATCTGATCGCCCAGCTGCCCGGCGAGAAGAAGAATGGCCTGTTCG
GCAACCTGATTGCCCTGAGCCTGGGCCTGACCCCCAACTTCAAGAGCAACTTCGACCTGGCCGAGGATGC
CAAACTGCAGCTGAGCAAGGACACCTACGACGACGACCTGGACAACCTGCTGGCCCAGATCGGCGACCAG
TACGCCGACCTGTTTCTGGCCGCCAAGAACCTGTCCGACGCCATCCTGCTGAGCGACATCCTGAGAGTGA
ACACCGAGATCACCAAGGCCCCCCTGAGCGCCTCTATGATCAAGAGATACGACGAGCACCACCAGGACCT
GACCCTGCTGAAAGCTCTCGTGCGGCAGCAGCTGCCTGAGAAGTACAAAGAGATTTTCTTCGACCAGAGC
AAGAACGGCTACGCCGGCTACATCGATGGCGGAGCCAGCCAGGAAGAGTTCTACAAGTTCATCAAGCCCA
TCCTGGAAAAGATGGACGGCACCGAGGAACTGCTCGTGAAGCTGAACAGAGAGGACCTGCTGCGGAAGCA
GCGGACCTTCGACAACGGCAGCATCCCCCACCAGATCCACCTGGGAGAGCTGCACGCCATTCTGCGGCGG
CAGGAAGATTTTTACCCATTCCTGAAGGACAACCGGGAAAAGATCGAGAAGATCCTGACCTTCCGCATCC
CCTACTACGTGGGCCCTCTGGCCAGGGGAAACAGCAGATTCGCCTGGATGACCAGAAAGAGCGAGGAAAC
CATCACCCCCTGGAACTTCGAGGAAGTGGTGGACAAGGGCGCCAGCGCCCAGAGCTTCATCGAGCGGATG
ACCAACTTCGATAAGAACCTGCCCAACGAGAAGGTGCTGCCCAAGCACAGCCTGCTGTACGAGTACTTCA
CCGTGTACAACGAGCTGACCAAAGTGAAATACGTGACCGAGGGAATGAGAAAGCCCGCCTTCCTGAGCGG
CGAGCAGAAAAAAGCCATCGTGGACCTGCTGTTCAAGACCAACCGGAAAGTGACCGTGAAGCAGCTGAAA
GAGGACTACTTCAAGAAAATCGAGTGCTTCGACTCCGTGGAAATCTCCGGCGTGGAAGATCGGTTCAACG
CCTCCCTGGGCACATACCACGATCTGCTGAAAATTATCAAGGACAAGGACTTCCTGGACAATGAGGAAAA
CGAGGACATTCTGGAAGATATCGTGCTGACCCTGACACTGTTTGAGGACAGAGAGATGATCGAGGAACGG
CTGAAAACCTATGCCCACCTGTTCGACGACAAAGTGATGAAGCAGCTGAAGCGGCGGAGATACACCGGCT
GGGGCAGGCTGAGCCGGAAGCTGATCAACGGCATCCGGGACAAGCAGTCCGGCAAGACAATCCTGGATTT
CCTGAAGTCCGACGGCTTCGCCAACAGAAACTTCATGCAGCTGATCCACGACGACAGCCTGACCTTTAAA
GAGGACATCCAGAAAGCCCAGGTGTCCGGCCAGGGCGATAGCCTGCACGAGCACATTGCCAATCTGGCCG
GCAGCCCCGCCATTAAGAAGGGCATCCTGCAGACAGTGAAGGTGGTGGACGAGCTCGTGAAAGTGATGGG
CCGGCACAAGCCCGAGAACATCGTGATCGAAATGGCCAGAGAGAACCAGACCACCCAGAAGGGACAGAAG
AACAGCCGCGAGAGAATGAAGCGGATCGAAGAGGGCATCAAAGAGCTGGGCAGCCAGATCCTGAAAGAAC
ACCCCGTGGAAAACACCCAGCTGCAGAACGAGAAGCTGTACCTGTACTACCTGCAGAATGGGCGGGATAT
GTACGTGGACCAGGAACTGGACATCAACCGGCTGTCCGACTACGATGTGGACGCTATCGTGCCTCAGAGC
TTTCTGAAGGACGACTCCATCGATAACAAAGTGCTGACTCGGAGCGACAAGAACCGGGGCAAGAGCGACA
ACGTGCCCTCCGAAGAGGTCGTGAAGAAGATGAAGAACTACTGGCGCCAGCTGCTGAATGCCAAGCTGAT
TACCCAGAGGAAGTTCGACAATCTGACCAAGGCCGAGAGAGGCGGCCTGAGCGAACTGGATAAGGCCGGC
TTCATCAAGAGACAGCTGGTGGAAACCCGGCAGATCACAAAGCACGTGGCACAGATCCTGGACTCCCGGA
TGAACACTAAGTACGACGAGAACGACAAACTGATCCGGGAAGTGAAAGTGATCACCCTGAAGTCCAAGCT
GGTGTCCGATTTCCGGAAGGATTTCCAGTTTTACAAAGTGCGCGAGATCAACAACTACCACCACGCCCAC
GACGCCTACCTGAACGCCGTCGTGGGAACCGCCCTGATCAAAAAGTACCCTAAGCTGGAAAGCGAGTTCG
TGTACGGCGACTACAAGGTGTACGACGTGCGGAAGATGATCGCCAAGAGCGAGCAGGAAATCGGCAAGGC
TACCGCCAAGTACTTCTTCTACAGCAACATCATGAACTTTTTCAAGACCGAGATTACCCTGGCCAACGGC
GAGATCCGGAAGCGGCCTCTGATCGAGACAAACGGCGAAACAGGCGAGATCGTGTGGGATAAGGGCCGGG
ACTTTGCCACCGTGCGGAAAGTGCTGTCTATGCCCCAAGTGAATATCGTGAAAAAGACCGAGGTGCAGAC
AGGCGGCTTCAGCAAAGAGTCTATCCTGCCCAAGAGGAACAGCGACAAGCTGATCGCCAGAAAGAAGGAC
TGGGACCCTAAGAAGTACGGCGGCTTCGACAGCCCCACCGTGGCCTATTCTGTGCTGGTGGTGGCCAAAG
TGGAAAAGGGCAAGTCCAAGAAACTGAAGAGTGTGAAAGAGCTGCTGGGGATCACCATCATGGAAAGAAG
CAGCTTCGAGAAGAATCCCATCGACTTTCTGGAAGCCAAGGGCTACAAAGAAGTGAAAAAGGACCTGATC
ATCAAGCTGCCTAAGTACTCCCTGTTCGAGCTGGAAAACGGCCGGAAGAGAATGCTGGCCTCTGCCGGCG
AACTGCAGAAGGGAAACGAACTGGCCCTGCCCTCCAAATATGTGAACTTCCTGTACCTGGCCAGCCACTA
TGAGAAGCTGAAGGGCTCCCCCGAGGATAATGAGCAGAAACAGCTGTTTGTGGAACAGCACAAACACTAC
CTGGACGAGATCATCGAGCAGATCAGCGAGTTCTCCAAGAGAGTGATCCTGGCCGACGCTAATCTGGACA
AGGTGCTGAGCGCCTACAACAAGCACAGAGACAAGCCTATCAGAGAGCAGGCCGAGAATATCATCCACCT
GTTTACCCTGACCAATCTGGGAGCCCCTGCCGCCTTCAAGTACTTTGACACCACCATCGACCGGAAGAGG
TACACCAGCACCAAAGAGGTGCTGGACGCCACCCTGATCCACCAGAGCATCACCGGCCTGTACGAGACAC
GGATCGACCTGTCTCAGCTGGGAGGCGACGCCTATCCCTATGACGTGCCCGATTATGCACCGGTCCCAAA
AAAGAAAAGAAAAGTACCGGTCGCCACCCGAATTCTGCAGTCGACGGTACCGCGGGCCCGGGATCCACCG
GTCGCCACCATGGTGAGCAAGGGCGAGGAGCTGTTCACCGGGGTGGTGCCCATCCTGGTCGAGCTGGACG
GCGACGTAAACGGCCACAAGTTCAGCGTGTCCGGCGAGGGCGAGGGCGATGCCACCTACGGCAAGCTGAC
CCTGAAGTTCATCTGCACCACCGGCAAGCTGCCCGTGCCCTGGCCCACCCTCGTGACCACCCTGACCTAC
GGCGTGCAGTGCTTCAGCCGCTACCCCGACCACATGAAGCAGCACGACTTCTTCAAGTCCGCCATGCCCG
AAGGCTACGTCCAGGAGCGCACCATCTTCTTCAAGGACGACGGCAACTACAAGACCCGCGCCGAGGTGAA
GTTCGAGGGCGACACCCTGGTGAACCGCATCGAGCTGAAGGGCATCGACTTCAAGGAGGACGGCAACATC
CTGGGGCACAAGCTGGAGTACAACTACAACAGCCACAACGTCTATATCATGGCCGACAAGCAGAAGAACG
GCATCAAGGTGAACTTCAAGATCCGCCACAACATCGAGGACGGCAGCGTGCAGCTCGCCGACCACTACCA
GCAGAACACCCCCATCGGCGACGGCCCCGTGCTGCTGCCCGACAACCACTACCTGAGCACCCAGTCCGCC
CTGAGCAAAGACCCCAACGAGAAGCGCGATCACATGGTCCTGCTGGAGTTCGTGACCGCCGCCGGGATCA
CTCTCGGCATGGACGAGCTGTACAAGAGCGGCCGCAGGGGGCGTCGACTGGGTACCCCTCCTAAGAAGAA
GAGGAAGGTTGCCCCCACCATGGATAAAAAGAAGAGAAAGGCCCCCCCGACCGATGTCAGCCTGGGGGAC
GAGCTCCACTTAGACGGCGAGGACGTGGCGATGGCGCATGCCGACGCGCTAGACGATTTCGATCTGGACA
TGTTGGGGGACGGGGATTCCCCGGGTCCGGGATTTACCCCCCACGACTCCGCCCCCTACGGCGCTCTGGA
TATGGCCGACTTCGAGTTTGAGCAGATGTTTACCGATGCCCCTCTAGACGGGGGGATCCACCGGATCTAG
CGGCTAGATCATAATCAGCCATACCACATTTGTAGAGGTTTTACTTGCTTTAAAAAACCTCCCACACCTC
CCCCTGAACCTGAAACATAAAATGAATGCAATTGTTGTTGTTAACTTGTTTATTGCAGCTTATAATGGTT
ACAAATAAAGCAATAGCATCACAAATTTCACAAATAAAGCATTTTTTTCACTGCATTCTAGTTGTGGTTT
GTCCAAACTCATCAATGTATCTTAAGGCGTAAATTGTAAGCGTTAATATTTTGTTAAAATTCGCGTTAAA
TTTTTGTTAAATCAGCTCATTTTTTAACCAATAGGCCGAAATCGGCAAAATCCCTTATAAATCAAAAGAA
TAGACCGAGATAGGGT
[37 nt withheld, positions 6387-6423]
AAAGAACGTGGACTCCAACGTCAAAGG
[49 nt withheld, positions 6451-6499]
T
[91 nt withheld, positions 6501-6591]
G
[124 nt withheld, positions 6593-6716]
CAGGTGGCACTTTTCGGGGAAATGTGCGCGGAACCCCTATTTGTTTATTTTTCTAAATACATTCAAATAT
GTATCCGCTCATGAGACAATAACCCTGATAAATGCTTCAATAATATTGAAAAAGGAAGAGTCCTGAGGCG
GAAAGAACCAGCTGTGGAATGTGTGTCAGTTAGGGTGTGGAAAGTCCCCAGGCTCCCCAGCAGGCAGAAG
TATGCAAAGCATGCATCTCAATTAGTCAGCAACCAGGTGTGGAAAGTCCCCAGGCTCCCCAGCAGGCAGA
AGTATGCAAAGCATGCATCTCAATTAGTCAGCAACCATAGTCCCGCCCCTAACTCCGCCCATCCCGCCCA
TTCTCCGCCCCATGGCTGACTAATTTTTTTTATTTATGCAGAGGCCGAGGCCGCCTCGGCCTCTGAGCTA
TTCCAGAAGTAGTGAGGAGGCTTTTTTGGAGGCCTAGGCTTTTGCAAAGATCGATCAAGAGACAGGATGA
GGATCGTTTCGCATGATTGAACAAGATGGATTGCACGCAGGTTCTCCGGCCGCTTGGGTGGAGAGGCTAT
TCGGCTATGACTGGGCACAACAGACAATCGGCTGCTCTGATGCCGCCGTGTTCCGGCTGTCAGCGCAGGG
GCGCCCGGTTCTTTTTGTCAAGACCGACCTGTCCGGTGCCCTGAATGAACTGCAAGACGAGGCAGCGCGG
CTATCGTGGCTGGCCACGACGGGCGTTCCTTGCGCAGCTGTGCTCGACGTTGTCACTGAAGCGGGAAGGG
ACTGGCTGCTATTGGGCGAAGTGCCGGGGCAGGATCTCCTGTCATCTCACCTTGCTCCTGCCGAGAAAGT
ATCCATCATGGCTGATGCAATGCGGCGGCTGCATACGCTTGATCCGGCTACCTGCCCATTCGACCACCAA
GCGAAACATCGCATCGAGCGAGCACGTACTCGGATGGAAGCCGGTCTTGTCGATCAGGATGATCTGGACG
AAGAGCATCAGGGGCTCGCGCCAGCCGAACTGTTCGCCAGGCTCAAGGCGAGCATGCCCGACGGCGAGGA
TCTCGTCGTGACCCATGGCGATGCCTGCTTGCCGAATATCATGGTGGAAAATGGCCGCTTTTCTGGATTC
ATCGACTGTGGCCGGCTGGGTGTGGCGGACCGCTATCAGGACATAGCGTTGGCTACCCGTGATATTGCTG
AAGAGCTTGGCGGCGAATGGGCTGACCGCTTCCTCGTGCTTTACGGTATCGCCGCTCCCGATTCGCAGCG
CATCGCCTTCTATCGCCTTCTTGACGAGTTCTTCTGAGCGGGACTCTGGGGTTCGAAATGACCGACCAAG
CGACGCCCAACCTGCCATCACGAGATTTCGATTCCACCGCCGCCTTCTATGAAAGGTTGGGCTTCGGAAT
CGTTTTCCGGGACGCCGGCTGGATGATCCTCCAGCGCGGGGATCTCATGCTGGAGTTCTTCGCCCACCCT
AGGGGGAGGCTAACTGAAACACGGAAGGAGACAATACCGGAAGGAACCCGCGCTATGACGGCAATAAAAA
GACAGAATAAAACGCACGGTGTTGGGTCGTTTGTTCATAAACGCGGGGTTCGGTCCCAGGGCTGGCACTC
TGTCGATACCCCACCGAGACCCCATTGGGGCCAATACGCCCGCGTTTCTTCCTTTTCCCCACCCCACCCC
CCAAGTTCGGGTGAAGGCCCAGGGCTCGCAGCCAACGTCGGGGCGGCAGGCCCTGCCATAGCCTCAGGTT
ACTCATATATACTTTAGATTGATTTAAAACTTCATTTTTAATTTAAAAGGATCTAGGTGAAGATCCTTTT
TGATAATCTCATGACCAAAATCCCTTAACGTGAGTTTTCGTTCCACTGAGCGTCAGACCCCGTAGAAAAG
ATCAAAGGATCTTCTTGAGATCCTTTTTTTCTGCGCGTAATCTGCTGCTTGCAAACAAAAAAACCACCGC
TACCAGCGGTGGTTTGTTTGCCGGATCAAGAGCTACCAACTCTTTTTCCGAAGGTAACTGGCTTCAGCAG
AGCGCAGATACCAAATACTGTTCTTCTAGTGTAGCCGTAGTTAGGCCACCACTTCAAGAACTCTGTAGCA
CCGCCTACATACCTCGCTCTGCTAATCCTGTTACCAGTGGCTGCTGCCAGTGGCGATAAGTCGTGTCTTA
CCGGGTTGGACTCAAGACGATAGTTACCGGATAAGGCGCAGCGGTCGGGCTGAACGGGGGGTTCGTGCAC
ACAGCCCAGCTTGGAGCGAACGACCTACACCGAACTGAGATACCTACAGCGTGAGCTATGAGAAAGCGCC
ACGCTTCCCGAAGGGAGAAAGGCGGACAGGTATCCGGTAAGCGGCAGGGTCGGAACAGGAGAGCGCACGA
GGGAGCTTCCAGGGGGAAACGCCTGGTATCTTTATAGTCCTGTCGGGTTTCGCCACCTCTGACTTGAGCG
TCGATTTTTGTGATGCTCGTCAGGGGGGCGGAGCCTATGGAAAAACGCCAGCAACGCGGCCTTTTTACGG
TTCCTGGCCTTTTGCTGGCCTTTTGCTCACATGT
Features (pLannotate 1.2.2; 21 found; start..end, strand, type, name):
      1..46      +  rep_origin     RSF ori (fragment): Plasmids containing the RSF 1030 origin of replication can be propagated in E. coli cells that contain additional plasmids with compatible origins.
    114..417     +  enhancer       CMV enhancer: human cytomegalovirus immediate early enhancer
    418..621     +  promoter       CMV promoter: human cytomegalovirus (CMV) immediate early promoter
    644..671     +  misc_feature   MCS (fragment): multiple cloning site
    729..749     +  misc_feature   MCS (fragment): multiple cloning site
    756..4859    +  CDS            Cas9: Cas9 (Csn1) endonuclease from the Streptococcus pyogenes Type II CRISPR/Cas system generates RNA-guided double strand breaks in DNA
   4929..4966    +  misc_feature   MCS (fragment): multiple cloning site
   4980..5696    +  CDS            EGFP: EGFP is a basic (constitutively fluorescent) green fluorescent protein published in 1996, derived from Aequorea victoria. It is reported to be a rapidly-maturing weak dimer with moderate acid sensitivity.
   5781..5991    +  CDS            VP16 AD (fragment): transcriptional activation domain of herpes simplex virus protein VP16 (Triezenberg et al., 1988; Cousens et al., 1989); UL48
   6027..6110    +  CDS            large T antigen (fragment): large T antigen from SV40 (simian virus 40)
   6133..6254    +  polyA_signal   SV40 poly(A) signal: SV40 polyadenylation signal
   6288..6716    -  rep_origin     f1 ori (sequence partly withheld): f1 bacteriophage origin of replication; arrow indicates direction of (+) strand synthesis
   6743..6847    +  promoter       AmpR promoter: bla
   6890..6961    +  promoter       SV40 promoter (fragment): SV40 enhancer and early promoter
   6962..7033    +  promoter       SV40 promoter (fragment): SV40 enhancer and early promoter
   7037..7170    +  rep_origin     SV40 ori: SV40 origin of replication
   7219..8013    +  CDS            NeoR/KanR: aminoglycoside phosphotransferase from Tn5; aph(3')-II (or nptII); confers resistance to neomycin, kanamycin, and G418 (Geneticin®)
   8034..8186    +  CDS            ble (fragment): BLE_KLEPN - Experimental evidence at protein level: Swiss-Prot protein existence level 1. Binding protein with a strong affinity to the bleomycin family of antibiotics. Binds to CL990; an antimitotic-antibiotic compound. From Klebsiella pneumoniae.
   8245..8292    +  polyA_signal   HSV TK poly(A) signal: herpes simplex virus thymidine kinase polyadenylation signal (Cole and Stacy, 1985)
   8383..8399    -  polyA_signal   bGH poly(A) signal (fragment): bovine growth hormone polyadenylation signal
   8621..9209    +  rep_origin     ori: high-copy-number ColE1/pMB1/pBR322/pUC origin of replication
