[The description below was written by a language model from this plasmid's Addgene catalogue record and pLannotate feature annotations shown in this document.]
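Description:
NLS-dCas9-HA-NLS-GFP-VP16 is a mammalian expression plasmid of about 9.3 kb built on the Clontech pEGFP-N1 backbone and assembled by Gibson cloning. It is propagated in E. coli at high copy from a ColE1/pUC-type origin and selected with kanamycin. The same Tn5 NeoR/KanR gene sits behind tandem bacterial (bla) and SV40 early promoters and ends in an HSV TK polyadenylation signal, so it also confers G418 resistance in mammalian cells. The backbone additionally carries an f1 origin and an SV40 origin. Several short annotated fragments (RSF ori, ble, bGH poly(A), SV40 large T antigen) appear to be partial annotation matches rather than functional modules.

The payload is a single synthetic fusion protein driven by the CMV immediate-early enhancer and promoter and terminated by the SV40 poly(A) signal. It consists of Streptococcus pyogenes Cas9, EGFP and a fragment of the herpes simplex virus VP16 (UL48) transcriptional activation domain. The feature table labels the first coding region simply as Cas9, but the catalogue entry specifies the catalytically inactive dCas9 form, which binds DNA under guide RNA direction without cutting it. The construct name also indicates an N-terminal nuclear localization signal and an HA tag plus a second NLS between dCas9 and GFP; these small elements are not annotated individually. No guide RNA cassette is annotated, so a guide would presumably have to be supplied separately.

In use, dCas9 recruits the VP16 activator to guide-specified genomic sites, while GFP allows the fusion's localization to be followed by fluorescence microscopy. The associated publication concerns how multivalent interactions, as distinct from phase separation, contribute to transcription activation.
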