Addgene plasmid #183923: NLS-dCas9-HA-NLS-GFP-VP16
Purpose: VP16 activation domain coupled to catalytically inactive dCas9 for localization; labeled with GFP
Depositing lab: Karsten Rippe. Publication: Transcription activation is enhanced by multivalent interactions independent of phase separation. Trojanowski J, Frank L, Rademacher A, Mucke N, Grigaitis P, Rippe K. Mol Cell. 2022 May 4. pii: S1097-2765(22)00328-8. doi: 10.1016/j.molcel.2022.04.017. PubMed 35537448.
Backbone
  Vector backbone: pEGFP-N1
  Backbone manufacturer: Clontech
  Vector type: Mammalian Expression, CRISPR
  Selectable markers: Neomycin (select with G418)
Growth in bacteria
  Bacterial resistance: Kanamycin, 50 μg/mL
  Growth temperature: 37°C
  Growth strain: DH5alpha
  Copy number: High Copy
Gene/Insert
  Gene/Insert name: dCas9-GFP-VP16 (alt name: transactivation domain of UL48 (VP16))
  Species: Synthetic
  Mutation: none
  Promoter: CMV
  Tag / fusion protein: NLS (N terminal on insert)
  Cloning method: Gibson Cloning
Terms and licenses: Academic/Nonprofit Terms; Industry Terms: Not Available to Industry
How to cite: NLS-dCas9-HA-NLS-GFP-VP16 was a gift from Karsten Rippe (Addgene plasmid # 183923 ; http://n2t.net/addgene:183923 ; RRID:Addgene_183923)
