>Addgene plasmid #183923 | NLS-dCas9-HA-NLS-GFP-VP16 | depositor partial sequence | sequence record 356457 | EGFP
CATGGTGAGCAAGGGCGAGGAGCTGTTCACCGGGGTGGTGCCCATCCTGGTCGAGCTGGACGGCGACGTA
AACGGCCACAAGTTCAGCGTGTCCGGCGAGGGCGAGGGCGATGCCACCTACGGCAAGCTGACCCTGAAGT
TCATCTGCACCACCGGCAAGCTGCCCGTGCCCTGGCCCACCCTCGTGACCACCCTGACCTACGGCGTGCA
GTGCTTCAGCCGCTACCCCGACCACATGAAGCAGCACGACTTCTTCAAGTCCGCCATGCCCGAAGGCTAC
GTCCAGGAGCGCACCATCTTCTTCAAGGACGACGGCAACTACAAGACCCGCGCCGAGGTGAAGTTCGAGG
GCGACACCCTGGTGAACCGCATCGAGCTGAAGGGCATCGACTTCAAGGAGGACGGCAACATCCTGGGGCA
CAAGCTGGAGTACAACTACAACAGCCACAACGTCTATATCATGGCCGACAAGCAGAAGAACGGCATCAAG
GTGAACTTCAAGATCCGCCACAACATCGAGGACGGCAGCGTGCAGCTCGCCGACCACTACCAGCAGAACA
CCCCCATCGGCGACGGCCCCGTGCTGCTGCCCGACAACCACTACCTGAGCACCCAGTCCGCCCTGAGCAA
AGACCCCAACGAGAAGCGCGATCACATGGTCCTGCTGGAGTTCGTGACCGCCGCCGGGATCACTCTCGGC
ATGGACGAGCTGTACAA
