>Addgene plasmid #183923 | NLS-dCas9-HA-NLS-GFP-VP16 | depositor partial sequence | sequence record 356458 | VP16
AGGGGGCGTCGACTGGGTACCCCTCCTAAGAAGAAGAGGAAGGTTGCCCCCACCATGGATAAAAAGAAGA
GAAAGGCCCCCCCGACCGATGTCAGCCTGGGGGACGAGCTCCACTTAGACGGCGAGGACGTGGCGATGGC
GCATGCCGACGCGCTAGACGATTTCGATCTGGACATGTTGGGGGACGGGGATTCCCCGGGTCCGGGATTT
ACCCCCCACGACTCCGCCCCCTACGGCGCTCTGGATATGGCCGACTTCGAGTTTGAGCAGATGTTTACCG
ATGCCCCTCTAGACGGGGGGATCCACCGGATCTAG
